>Addgene plasmid #207181 | pLV-SFFVp-CRISPRoffv2.1-IRES-BlastR | addgene full sequence | sequence record 413006 | Addgene NGS Result
CGATAACCCTAATTCGATAGCATATGCTTCCCGTTGGGTAACATATGCTATTGAATTAGGGTTAGTCTGG
ATAGTATATACTACTACCCGGGAAGCATATGCTACCCGTTTAGGGTTCACCGGTGATGCCGGCCACGATG
CGTCCGGCGTAGAGGATCTAATGTGAGTTAGCTCACTCATTAGGCACCCCAGGCTTTACACTTTATGCTT
CCGGCTCGTATGTTGTGTGGAATTGTGAGCGGATAACAATTTCACACAGGAAACAGCTATGACCATGATT
ACGCCAAGCGCGCAATTAACCCTCACTAAAGGGAACAAAAGCTGGAGCTGCAAGCTTAATGTAGTCTTAT
GCAATACTCTTGTAGTCTTGCAACATGGTAACGATGAGTTAGCAACATGCCTTACAAGGAGAGAAAAAGC
ACCGTGCATGCCGATTGGTGGAAGTAAGGTGGTACGATCGTGCCTTATTAGGAAGGCAACAGACGGGTCT
GACATGGATTGGACGAACCACTGAATTGCCGCATTGCAGAGATATTGTATTTAAGTGCCTAGCTCGATAC
ATAAACGGGTCTCTCTGGTTAGACCAGATCTGAGCCTGGGAGCTCTCTGGCTAACTAGGGAACCCACTGC
TTAAGCCTCAATAAAGCTTGCCTTGAGTGCTTCAAGTAGTGTGTGCCCGTCTGTTGTGTGACTCTGGTAA
CTAGAGATCCCTCAGACCCTTTTAGTCAGTGTGGAAAATCTCTAGCAGTGGCGCCCGAACAGGGACTTGA
AAGCGAAAGGGAAACCAGAGGAGCTCTCTCGACGCAGGACTCGGCTTGCTGAAGCGCGCACGGCAAGAGG
CGAGGGGCGGCGACTGGTGAGTACGCCAAAAATTTTGACTAGCGGAGGCTAGAAGGAGAGAGATGGGTGC
GAGAGCGTCAGTATTAAGCGGGGGAGAATTAGATCGCGATGGGAAAAAATTCGGTTAAGGCCAGGGGGAA
AGAAAAAATATAAATTAAAACATATAGTATGGGCAAGCAGGGAGCTAGAACGATTCGCAGTTAATCCTGG
CCTGTTAGAAACATCAGAAGGCTGTAGACAAATACTGGGACAGCTACAACCATCCCTTCAGACAGGATCA
GAAGAACTTAGATCATTATATAATACAGTAGCAACCCTCTATTGTGTGCATCAAAGGATAGAGATAAAAG
ACACCAAGGAAGCTTTAGACAAGATAGAGGAAGAGCAAAACAAAAGTAAGACCACCGCACAGCAAGCGGC
CGCTGATCTTCAGACCTGGAGGAGGAGATATGAGGGACAATTGGAGAAGTGAATTATATAAATATAAAGT
AGTAAAAATTGAACCATTAGGAGTAGCACCCACCAAGGCAAAGAGAAGAGTGGTGCAGAGAGAAAAAAGA
GCAGTGGGAATAGGAGCTTTGTTCCTTGGGTTCTTGGGAGCAGCAGGAAGCACTATGGGCGCAGCGTCAA
TGACGCTGACGGTACAGGCCAGACAATTATTGTCTGGTATAGTGCAGCAGCAGAACAATTTGCTGAGGGC
TATTGAGGCGCAACAGCATCTGTTGCAACTCACAGTCTGGGGCATCAAGCAGCTCCAGGCAAGAATCCTG
GCTGTGGAAAGATACCTAAAGGATCAACAGCTCCTGGGGATTTGGGGTTGCTCTGGAAAACTCATTTGCA
CCACTGCTGTGCCTTGGAATGCTAGTTGGAGTAATAAATCTCTGGAACAGATTTGGAATCACACGACCTG
GATGGAGTGGGACAGAGAAATTAACAATTACACAAGCTTAATACACTCCTTAATTGAAGAATCGCAAAAC
CAGCAAGAAAAGAATGAACAAGAATTATTGGAATTAGATAAATGGGCAAGTTTGTGGAATTGGTTTAACA
TAACAAATTGGCTGTGGTATATAAAATTATTCATAATGATAGTAGGAGGCTTGGTAGGTTTAAGAATAGT
TTTTGCTGTACTTTCTATAGTGAATAGAGTTAGGCAGGGATATTCACCATTATCGTTTCAGACCCACCTC
CCAACCCCGAGGGGACCCGACAGGCCCGAAGGAATAGAAGAAGAAGGTGGAGAGAGAGACAGAGACAGAT
CCATTCGATTAGTGAACGGATCTCGACGGTATCGGTTTTAAAAGAAAAGGGGGGATTGGGGGGTACAGTG
CAGGGGAAAGAATAGTAGACATAATAGCAACAGACATACAAACTAAAGAATTACAAAAACAAATTACAAA
AATTCAAAATTTTATCGATAGGTTTGGCAAGCTAGCTGCAGTAACGCCATTTTGCAAGGCATGGAAAAAT
ACCAAACCAAGAATAGAGAAGTTCAGATCAAGGGCGGGTACATGAAAATAGCTAACGTTGGGCCAAACAG
GATATCTGCGGTGAGCAGTTTCGGCCCCGGCCCGGGGCCAAGAACAGATGGTCACCGCAGTTTCGGCCCC
GGCCCGAGGCCAAGAACAGATGGTCCCCAGATATGGCCCAACCCTCAGCAGTTTCTTAAGACCCATCAGA
TGTTTCCAGGCTCCCCCAAGGACCTGAAATGACCCTGCGCCTTATTTGAATTAACCAATCAGCCTGCTTC
TCGCTTCTGTTCGCGCGCTTCTGCTTCCCGAGCTCTATAAAAGAGCTCACAACCCCTCACTCGGCGCGCC
AGTCCTCCGACAGACTGAGTCGCCCGGGGGGGATCTGGAGCTCTCGAGAATTCTCACGCGACTAGTAACG
GCCGCCAGTGTGCTGGAATTATCACAAGTTTGTACAAAAAAGCAGGCTTTAAAGGAACCAATTCAGTCGA
CTGGATCCGGTACCGAATTCTGCAGTCGACGGTACCGCGGGCCCGGGATCCACCGGTCGCCACCATGAAC
CATGACCAGGAATTTGACCCCCCAAAGGTTTACCCACCTGTGCCAGCTGAGAAGAGGAAGCCCATCCGCG
TGCTGTCTCTCTTTGATGGGATTGCTACAGGGCTCCTGGTGCTGAAGGACCTGGGCATCCAAGTGGACCG
CTACATTGCCTCCGAGGTGTGTGAGGACTCCATCACGGTGGGCATGGTGCGGCACCAGGGAAAGATCATG
TACGTCGGGGACGTCCGCAGCGTCACACAGAAGCATATCCAGGAGTGGGGCCCATTCGACCTGGTGATTG
GAGGCAGTCCCTGCAATGACCTCTCCATTGTCAACCCTGCCCGCAAGGGACTTTATGAGGGTACTGGCCG
CCTCTTCTTTGAGTTCTACCGCCTCCTGCATGATGCGCGGCCCAAGGAGGGAGATGATCGCCCCTTCTTC
TGGCTCTTTGAGAATGTGGTGGCCATGGGCGTTAGTGACAAGAGGGACATCTCGCGATTTCTTGAGTCTA
ACCCCGTGATGATTGACGCCAAAGAAGTGTCTGCTGCACACAGGGCCCGTTACTTCTGGGGTAACCTTCC
TGGCATGAACAGGCCTTTGGCATCCACTGTGAATGATAAGCTGGAGCTGCAAGAGTGTCTGGAGCACGGC
AGAATAGCCAAGTTCAGCAAAGTGAGGACCATTACCACCAGGTCAAACTCTATAAAGCAGGGCAAAGACC
AGCATTTCCCCGTCTTCATGAACGAGAAGGAGGACATCCTGTGGTGCACTGAAATGGAAAGGGTGTTTGG
CTTCCCCGTCCACTACACAGACGTCTCCAACATGAGCCGCTTGGCGAGGCAGAGACTGCTGGGCCGATCG
TGGAGCGTGCCGGTCATCCGCCACCTCTTCGCTCCGCTGAAGGAATATTTTGCTTGTGTGTCTAGCGGCA
ATAGTAACGCTAACAGCCGCGGGCCGAGCTTCAGCAGCGGCCTGGTGCCGTTAAGCTTGCGCGGCAGCCA
TATGGGCCCTATGGAGATATACAAGACAGTGTCTGCATGGAAGAGACAGCCAGTGCGGGTACTGAGCCTC
TTCAGAAACATCGACAAGGTACTAAAGAGTTTGGGCTTCTTGGAAAGCGGTTCTGGTTCTGGGGGAGGAA
CGCTGAAGTACGTGGAAGATGTCACAAATGTCGTGAGGAGAGACGTGGAGAAATGGGGCCCCTTTGACCT
GGTGTACGGCTCGACGCAGCCCCTAGGCAGCTCTTGTGATCGCTGTCCCGGCTGGTACATGTTCCAGTTC
CACCGGATCCTGCAGTATGCGCTGCCTCGCCAGGAGAGTCAGCGGCCCTTCTTCTGGATATTCATGGACA
ATCTGCTGCTGACTGAGGATGACCAAGAGACAACTACCCGCTTCCTTCAGACAGAGGCTGTGACCCTCCA
GGATGTCCGTGGCAGAGACTACCAGAATGCTATGCGGGTGTGGAGCAACATTCCAGGGCTGAAGAGCAAG
CATGCGCCCCTGACCCCAAAGGAAGAAGAGTATCTGCAAGCCCAAGTCAGAAGCAGGAGCAAGCTGGACG
CCCCGAAAGTTGACCTCCTGGTGAAGAACTGCCTTCTCCCGCTGAGAGAGTACTTCAAGTATTTTTCTCA
AAACTCACTTCCTCTTGGAGGGCCGAGCTCTGGCGCACCCCCACCAAGTGGAGGGTCTCCTGCCGGGTCC
CCAACATCTACTGAAGAAGGCACCAGCGAATCCGCAACGCCCGAGTCAGGCCCTGGTACCTCCACAGAAC
CATCTGAAGGTAGTGCGCCTGGTTCCCCAGCTGGAAGCCCTACTTCCACCGAAGAAGGCACGTCAACCGA
ACCAAGTGAAGGATCTGCCCCTGGGACCAGCACTGAACCATCTGAGATGGACAAGAAGTATTCTATCGGA
CTGGCCATCGGGACTAATAGCGTCGGGTGGGCCGTGATCACTGACGAGTACAAGGTGCCCTCTAAGAAGT
TCAAGGTGCTCGGGAACACCGACCGGCATTCCATCAAGAAAAATCTGATCGGAGCTCTCCTCTTTGATTC
AGGGGAGACCGCTGAAGCAACCCGCCTCAAGCGGACTGCTAGACGGCGGTACACCAGGAGGAAGAACCGG
ATTTGTTACCTTCAAGAGATATTCTCCAACGAAATGGCAAAGGTCGACGACAGCTTCTTCCATAGGCTGG
AAGAATCATTCCTCGTGGAAGAGGATAAGAAGCATGAACGGCATCCCATCTTCGGTAATATCGTCGACGA
GGTGGCCTATCACGAGAAATACCCAACCATCTACCATCTTCGCAAAAAGCTGGTGGACTCAACCGACAAG
GCAGACCTCCGGCTTATCTACCTGGCCCTGGCCCACATGATCAAGTTCAGAGGCCACTTCCTGATCGAGG
GCGACCTCAATCCTGACAATAGCGATGTGGATAAACTGTTCATCCAGCTGGTGCAGACTTACAACCAGCT
CTTTGAAGAGAACCCCATCAATGCAAGCGGAGTCGATGCCAAGGCCATTCTGTCAGCCCGGCTGTCAAAG
AGCCGCAGACTTGAGAATCTTATCGCTCAGCTGCCGGGTGAAAAGAAAAATGGACTGTTCGGGAACCTGA
TTGCTCTTTCACTTGGGCTGACTCCCAATTTCAAGTCTAATTTCGACCTGGCAGAGGATGCCAAGCTGCA
ACTGTCCAAGGACACCTATGATGACGATCTCGACAACCTCCTGGCCCAGATCGGTGACCAATACGCCGAC
CTTTTCCTTGCTGCTAAGAATCTTTCTGACGCCATCCTGCTGTCTGACATTCTCCGCGTGAACACTGAAA
TCACCAAGGCCCCTCTTTCAGCTTCAATGATTAAGCGGTATGATGAGCACCACCAGGACCTGACCCTGCT
TAAGGCACTCGTCCGGCAGCAGCTTCCGGAGAAGTACAAGGAAATCTTCTTTGACCAGTCAAAGAATGGA
TACGCCGGCTACATCGACGGAGGTGCCTCCCAAGAGGAATTTTATAAGTTTATCAAACCTATCCTTGAGA
AGATGGACGGCACCGAAGAGCTCCTCGTGAAACTGAATCGGGAGGATCTGCTGCGGAAGCAGCGCACTTT
CGACAATGGGAGCATTCCCCACCAGATCCATCTTGGGGAGCTTCACGCCATCCTTCGGCGCCAAGAGGAC
TTCTACCCCTTTCTTAAGGACAACAGGGAGAAGATTGAGAAAATTCTCACTTTCCGCATCCCCTACTACG
TGGGACCCCTCGCCAGAGGAAATAGCCGGTTTGCTTGGATGACCAGAAAGTCAGAAGAAACTATCACTCC
CTGGAACTTCGAAGAGGTGGTGGACAAGGGAGCCAGCGCTCAGTCATTCATCGAACGGATGACTAACTTC
GATAAGAACCTCCCCAATGAGAAGGTCCTGCCGAAACATTCCCTGCTCTACGAGTACTTTACCGTGTACA
ACGAGCTGACCAAGGTGAAATATGTCACCGAAGGGATGAGGAAGCCCGCATTCCTGTCAGGCGAACAAAA
GAAGGCAATTGTGGACCTTCTGTTCAAGACCAATAGAAAGGTGACCGTGAAGCAGCTGAAGGAGGACTAT
TTCAAGAAAATTGAATGCTTCGACTCTGTGGAGATTAGCGGGGTCGAAGATCGGTTCAACGCAAGCCTGG
GTACCTACCATGATCTGCTTAAGATCATCAAGGACAAGGATTTTCTGGACAATGAGGAGAACGAGGACAT
CCTTGAGGACATTGTCCTGACTCTCACTCTGTTCGAGGACCGGGAAATGATCGAGGAGAGGCTTAAGACC
TACGCCCATCTGTTCGACGATAAAGTGATGAAGCAACTTAAACGGAGAAGATATACCGGATGGGGACGCC
TTAGCCGCAAACTCATCAACGGAATCCGGGACAAACAGAGCGGAAAGACCATTCTTGATTTCCTTAAGAG
CGACGGATTCGCTAATCGCAACTTCATGCAACTTATCCATGATGATTCCCTGACCTTTAAGGAGGACATC
CAGAAGGCCCAAGTGTCTGGACAAGGTGACTCACTGCACGAGCATATCGCAAATCTGGCTGGTTCACCCG
CTATTAAGAAGGGTATTCTCCAGACCGTGAAAGTCGTGGACGAGCTGGTCAAGGTGATGGGTCGCCATAA
ACCAGAGAACATTGTCATCGAGATGGCCAGGGAAAACCAGACTACCCAGAAGGGACAGAAGAACAGCAGG
GAGCGGATGAAAAGAATTGAGGAAGGGATTAAGGAGCTCGGGTCACAGATCCTTAAAGAGCACCCGGTGG
AAAACACCCAGCTTCAGAATGAGAAGCTCTATCTGTACTACCTTCAAAATGGACGCGATATGTATGTGGA
CCAAGAGCTTGATATCAACAGGCTCTCAGACTACGACGTGGACGCCATCGTCCCTCAGAGCTTCCTCAAA
GACGACTCAATTGACAATAAGGTGCTGACTCGCTCAGACAAGAACCGGGGAAAGTCAGATAACGTGCCCT
CAGAGGAAGTCGTGAAAAAGATGAAGAACTATTGGCGCCAGCTTCTGAACGCAAAGCTGATCACTCAGCG
GAAGTTCGACAATCTCACTAAGGCTGAGAGGGGCGGACTGAGCGAACTGGACAAAGCAGGATTCATTAAA
CGGCAACTTGTGGAGACTCGGCAGATTACTAAACATGTCGCCCAAATCCTTGACTCACGCATGAATACCA
AGTACGACGAAAACGACAAACTTATCCGCGAGGTGAAGGTGATTACCCTGAAGTCCAAGCTGGTCAGCGA
TTTCAGAAAGGACTTTCAATTCTACAAAGTGCGGGAGATCAATAACTATCATCATGCTCATGACGCATAT
CTGAATGCCGTGGTGGGAACCGCCCTGATCAAGAAGTACCCAAAGCTGGAAAGCGAGTTCGTGTACGGAG
ACTACAAGGTCTACGACGTGCGCAAGATGATTGCCAAATCTGAGCAGGAGATCGGAAAGGCCACCGCAAA
GTACTTCTTCTACAGCAACATCATGAATTTCTTCAAGACCGAAATCACCCTTGCAAACGGTGAGATCCGG
AAGAGGCCGCTCATCGAGACTAATGGGGAGACTGGCGAAATCGTGTGGGACAAGGGCAGAGATTTCGCTA
CCGTGCGCAAAGTGCTTTCTATGCCTCAAGTGAACATCGTGAAGAAAACCGAGGTGCAAACCGGAGGCTT
TTCTAAGGAATCAATCCTCCCCAAGCGCAACTCCGACAAGCTCATTGCAAGGAAGAAGGATTGGGACCCT
AAGAAGTACGGCGGATTCGATTCACCAACTGTGGCTTATTCTGTCCTGGTCGTGGCTAAGGTGGAAAAAG
GAAAGTCTAAGAAGCTCAAGAGCGTGAAGGAACTGCTGGGTATCACCATTATGGAGCGCAGCTCCTTCGA
GAAGAACCCAATTGACTTTCTCGAAGCCAAAGGTTACAAGGAAGTCAAGAAGGACCTTATCATCAAGCTC
CCAAAGTATAGCCTGTTCGAACTGGAGAATGGGCGGAAGCGGATGCTCGCCTCCGCTGGCGAACTTCAGA
AGGGTAATGAGCTGGCTCTCCCCTCCAAGTACGTGAATTTCCTCTACCTTGCAAGCCATTACGAGAAGCT
GAAGGGGAGCCCCGAGGACAACGAGCAAAAGCAACTGTTTGTGGAGCAGCATAAGCATTATCTGGACGAG
ATCATTGAGCAGATTTCCGAGTTTTCTAAACGCGTCATTCTCGCTGATGCCAACCTCGATAAAGTCCTTA
GCGCATACAATAAGCACAGAGACAAACCAATTCGGGAGCAGGCTGAGAATATCATCCACCTGTTCACCCT
CACCAATCTTGGTGCCCCTGCCGCATTCAAGTACTTCGACACCACCATCGACCGGAAACGCTATACCTCC
ACCAAAGAAGTGCTGGACGCCACCCTCATCCACCAGAGCATCACCGGACTTTACGAAACTCGGATTGACC
TCTCACAGCTCGGAGGGGATGCCTATCCCTATGACGTGCCCGATTATGCCAGCCTGGGCAGCGGCTCCCC
CAAGAAAAAACGCAAGGTGGAAGATCCTAAGAAAAAGCGGAAAGTGGACGGCATTGGTAGTGGGAGCAAC
GGCAGCAGCGGATCCAGCGAGCTGATTAAGGAGAACATGCACATGAAGCTGTACATGGAGGGCACCGTGG
ACAACCATCACTTCAAGTGCACATCCGAGGGCGAAGGCAAGCCCTACGAGGGCACCCAGACCATGAGAAT
CAAGGTGGTCGAGGGCGGCCCTCTCCCCTTCGCCTTCGACATCCTGGCTACTAGCTTCCTCTACGGCAGC
AAGACCTTCATCAACCACACCCAGGGCATCCCCGACTTCTTCAAGCAGTCCTTCCCTGAGGGCTTCACAT
GGGAGAGAGTCACCACATACGAAGACGGGGGCGTGCTGACCGCTACCCAGGACACCAGCCTCCAGGACGG
CTGCCTCATCTACAACGTCAAGATCAGAGGGGTGAACTTCACATCCAACGGCCCTGTGATGCAGAAGAAA
ACACTCGGCTGGGAGGCCTTCACCGAGACGCTGTACCCCGCTGACGGCGGCCTGGAAGGCAGAAACGACA
TGGCCCTGAAGCTCGTGGGCGGGAGCCATCTGATCGCAAACATCAAGACCACATATAGATCCAAGAAACC
CGCTAAGAACCTCAAGATGCCTGGCGTCTACTATGTGGACTACAGACTGGAAAGAATCAAGGAGGCCAAC
AACGAGACCTACGTCGAGCAGCACGAGGTGGCAGTGGCCAGATACTGCGACCTCCCTAGCAAACTGGGGC
ACAAGCTTAATGGCGGTGGCGGAGGGATGGATGCTAAGTCACTAACTGCCTGGTCCCGGACACTGGTGAC
CTTCAAGGATGTATTTGTGGACTTCACCAGGGAGGAGTGGAAGCTGCTGGACACTGCTCAGCAGATCGTG
TACAGAAATGTGATGCTGGAGAACTATAAGAACCTGGTTTCCTTGGGTTATCAGCTTACTAAGCCAGATG
TGATCCTCCGGTTGGAGAAGGGAGAAGAGCCCTAGTAAGCGGCCGCACTCGAGATATCTAGACCCAGCTT
TCTTGTACAAAGTGGTGATAATTCTGCAGATATCCATCACACTGGCGGCCGCTCGAGCGCCCCTCTCCCC
TAACGTTACTGGCCGAAGCCGCTTGGAATAAGGCCGGTGTGCGTTTGTCTATATGTTATTTTCCACCATA
TTGCCGTCTTTTGGCAATGTGAGGGCCCGGAAACCTGGCCCTGTCTTCTTGACGAGCATTCCTAGGGGTC
TTTCCCCTCTCGCCAAAGGAATGCAAGGTCTGTTGAATGTCGTGAAGGAAGCAGTTCCTCTGGAAGCTTC
TTGAAGACAAACAACGTCTGTAGCGACCCTTTGCAGGCAGCGGAACCCCCCACCTGGCGACAGGTGCCTC
TGCGGCCAAAAGCCACGTGTATAAGATACACCTGCAAAGGCGGCACAACCCCAGTGCCACGTTGTGAGTT
GGATAGTTGTGGAAAGAGTCAAATGGCTCTCCTCAAGCGTATTCAACAAGGGGCTGAAGGATGCCCAGAA
GGTACCCCATTGTATGGGATCTGATCTGGGGCCTCGGTGCACATGCTTTACATGTGTTTAGTCGAGGTTA
AAAAAACGTCTAGGCCCCCCGAACCACGGGGACGTGGTTTTCCTTTGAAAAACACGATGATAATCCATGG
CCAAGCCTTTGTCTCAAGAAGAATCCACCCTCATTGAAAGAGCAACGGCTACAATCAACAGCATCCCCAT
CTCTGAAGACTACAGCGTCGCCAGCGCAGCTCTCTCTAGCGACGGCCGCATCTTCACTGGTGTCAATGTA
TATCATTTTACTGGGGGACCTTGTGCAGAACTCGTGGTGCTGGGCACTGCTGCTGCTGCGGCAGCTGGCA
ACCTGACTTGTATCGTCGCGATCGGAAATGAGAACAGGGGCATCTTGAGCCCCTGCGGACGGTGCCGACA
GGTGCTTCTCGATCTGCATCCTGGGATCAAAGCCATAGTGAAGGACAGTGATGGACAGCCGACGGCAGTT
GGGATTCGTGAATTGCTGCCCTCTGGTTATGTGTGGGAGGGCTAAGCTAGCCTAGTGCCATTTGTTCAGT
GGTTCGTAGGGCTTTCCCCCACTGTTTGGCTTTCAGTTATATGGATGATGTGGTATTGGGGGCCAAGTCT
GTACAGCATCTTGAGTCCCTTTTTACCGCTGTTACCAATTTTCTTTTGTCTTTGGGTATACATTTAAACC
CTAACAAAACAAAGAGATGGGGTTACTCTCTAAATTTTATGGGTTATGTCATTGGATGTTATGGGTCCTT
GCCACAAGAACACATCATACAAAAAATCAAAGAATGTTTTAGAAAACTTCCTATTAACAGGCCTATTGAT
TGGAAAGTATGTCAACGAATTGTGGGTCTTTTGGGTTTTGCTGCCCCTTTTACACAATGTGGTTATCCTG
CGTTGATGCCTTTGTATGCATGTATTCAATCTAAGCAGGCTTTCACTTTCTCGCCAACTTACAAGGCCTT
TCTGTGTAAACAATACCTGAACCTTTACCCCGTTGCCCGGCAACGGCCAGGTCTGTGCCAAGTGTTTGCT
GACGCAACCCCCACTGGCTGGGGCTTGGTCATGGGCCATCAGCGCATGCGTGGAACCTTTTCGGCTCCTC
TGCCGATCCATACTGCGGAACTCCTAGCCGCTTGTTTTGCTCGCAGCAGGTCTGGAGCAAACATTATCGG
GACTGATAACTCTGTTGTCCTATCCCGCAAATATACATCGTTTCCATGGCTGCTAGGCTGTGCTGCCAAC
TGGATCCTGCGCGGGACGTCCTTTGTTTACGTCCCGTCGGCGCTGAATCCTGCGGACGACCCTTCTCGGG
GTCGCTTGGGACTCTCTCGTCCCCTTCTCCGTCTGCCGTTCCGACCGACCACGGGGCGCACCTCTCTTTA
CGCGGACTCCCCGTCTGTGCCTTCTCATCTGCCGGACCGTGTGCACTTCGCTTCACCTCTGCACGTCGCA
TGGAGACCACCGTGAACGCCCACCAAATATTGCCCAAGGTCTTACATAAGAGGACTCTTGGACTCTCAGC
AATGTCAACGACCGACCTTGAGGCATACTTCAAAGACTGTTTGTTTAAAGACTGGGAGGAGTTGGGGGAG
GAGATTAGGTTAAAGGTCTTTGTACTAGGAGGCTGTAGGCATAAATTGGTCTGCGCACCAGCACCATGGC
GCAATCACTAGAGCGGGGTACCTTTAAGACCAATGACTTACAAGGCAGCTGTAGATCTTAGCCACTTTTT
AAAAGAAAAGGGGGGACTGGAAGGGCTAATTCACTCCCAACGAAGACAAGATCTGCTTTTTGCTTGTACT
GGGTCTCTCTGGTTAGACCAGATCTGAGCCTGGGAGCTCTCTGGCTAACTAGGGAACCCACTGCTTAAGC
CTCAATAAAGCTTGCCTTGAGTGCTTCAAGTAGTGTGTGCCCGTCTGTTGTGTGACTCTGGTAACTAGAG
ATCCCTCAGACCCTTTTAGTCAGTGTGGAAAATCTCTAGCAGTAGTAGTTCATGTCATCTTATTATTCAG
TATTTATAACTTGCAAAGAAATGAATATCAGAGAGTGAGAGGAACTTGTTTATTGCAGCTTATAATGGTT
ACAAATAAAGCAATAGCATCACAAATTTCACAAATAAAGCATTTTTTTCACTGCATTCTAGTTGTGGTTT
GTCCAAACTCATCAATGTATCTTATCATGTCTGGCTCTAGCTATCCCGCCCCTAACTCCGCCCATCCCGC
CCCTAACTCCGCCCAGTTCCGCCCATTCTCCGCCCCATGGCTGACTAATTTTTTTTATTTATGCAGAGGC
CGAGGCCGGATCCCTTGAGTGGCTTTCATCCTGGAGCAGACTTTGCAGTCTGTGGACTGCAACACAACAT
TGCCTTTATGTGTAACTCTTGGCTGAAGCTCTTACACCAATGCTGGGGGACATGTACCTCCCAGGGGCCC
AGGAAGACTACGGGAGGCTACACCAACGTCAATCAGAGGGGCCTGTGTAGCTACCGATAAGCGGACCCTC
AAGAGGGCATTAGCAATAGTGTTTATAAGGCCCCCTTGTTAATTCTTGAAGACGAAAGGGCCTCGTGATA
CGCCTATTTTTATAGGTTAATGTCATGATAATAATGGTTTCTTAGACGTCAGGTGGCACTTTTCGGGGAA
ATGTGCGCGGAACCCCTATTTGTTTATTTTTCTAAATACATTCAAATATGTATCCGCTCATGAGACAATA
ACCCTGATAAATGCTTCAATAATATTGAAAAAGGAAGAGTATGAGTATTCAACATTTCCGTGTCGCCCTT
ATTCCCTTTTTTGCGGCATTTTGCCTTCCTGTTTTTGCTCACCCAGAAACGCTGGTGAAAGTAAAAGATG
CTGAAGATCAGTTGGGTGCACGAGTGGGTTACATCGAACTGGATCTCAACAGCGGTAAGATCCTTGAGAG
TTTTCGCCCCGAAGAACGTTTTCCAATGATGAGCACTTTTAAAGTTCTGCTATGTGGCGCGGTATTATCC
CGTGTTGACGCCGGGCAAGAGCAACTCGGTCGCCGCATACACTATTCTCAGAATGACTTGGTTGAGTACT
CACCAGTCACAGAAAAGCATCTTACGGATGGCATGACAGTAAGAGAATTATGCAGTGCTGCCATAACCAT
GAGTGATAACACTGCGGCCAACTTACTTCTGACAACGATCGGAGGACCGAAGGAGCTAACCGCTTTTTTG
CACAACATGGGGGATCATGTAACTCGCCTTGATCGTTGGGAACCGGAGCTGAATGAAGCCATACCAAACG
ACGAGCGTGACACCACGATGCCTGCAGCAATGGCAACAACGTTGCGCAAACTATTAACTGGCGAACTACT
TACTCTAGCTTCCCGGCAACAATTAATAGACTGGATGGAGGCGGATAAAGTTGCAGGACCACTTCTGCGC
TCGGCCCTTCCGGCTGGCTGGTTTATTGCTGATAAATCTGGAGCCGGTGAGCGTGGGTCTCGCGGTATCA
TTGCAGCACTGGGGCCAGATGGTAAGCCCTCCCGTATCGTAGTTATCTACACGACGGGGAGTCAGGCAAC
TATGGATGAACGAAATAGACAGATCGCTGAGATAGGTGCCTCACTGATTAAGCATTGGTAACTGTCAGAC
CAAGTTTACTCATATATACTTTAGATTGATTTAAAACTTCATTTTTAATTTAAAAGGATCTAGGTGAAGA
TCCTTTTTGATAATCTCATGACCAAAATCCCTTAACGTGAGTTTTCGTTCCACTGAGCGTCAGACCCCGT
AGAAAAGATCAAAGGATCTTCTTGAGATCCTTTTTTTCTGCGCGTAATCTGCTGCTTGCAAACAAAAAAA
CCACCGCTACCAGCGGTGGTTTGTTTGCCGGATCAAGAGCTACCAACTCTTTTTCCGAAGGTAACTGGCT
TCAGCAGAGCGCAGATACCAAATACTGTCCTTCTAGTGTAGCCGTAGTTAGGCCACCACTTCAAGAACTC
TGTAGCACCGCCTACATACCTCGCTCTGCTAATCCTGTTACCAGTGGCTGCTGCCAGTGGCGATAAGTCG
TGTCTTACCGGGTTGGACTCAAGACGATAGTTACCGGATAAGGCGCAGCGGTCGGGCTGAACGGGGGGTT
CGTGCACACAGCCCAGCTTGGAGCGAACGACCTACACCGAACTGAGATACCTACAGCGTGAGCTATGAGA
AAGCGCCACGCTTCCCGAAGGGAGAAAGGCGGACAGGTATCCGGTAAGCGGCAGGGTCGGAACAGGAGAG
CGCACGAGGGAGCTTCCAGGGGGAAACGCCTGGTATCTTTATAGTCCTGTCGGGTTTCGCCACCTCTGAC
TTGAGCGTCGATTTTTGTGATGCTCGTCAGGGGGGCGGAGCCTATGGAAAAACGCCAGCAACGCGGCCTT
TTTACGGTTCCTGGCCTTTTGCTGGCCTTGAAGCTGTCCCTGATGGTCGTCATCTACCTGCCTGGACAGC
ATGGCCTGCAACGCGGGCATCCCGATGCCGCCGGAAGCGAGAAGAATCATAATGGGGAAGGCCATCCAGC
CTCGCGTCG
Features (pLannotate 1.2.2; 35 found; start..end, strand, type, name):
      4..110     +  rep_origin     mini-oriP (fragment): internally truncated variant of the Epstein-Barr virus oriP replication origin (Tanaka et al., 1999)
    120..158     -  CDS            TcR (fragment): tetracycline efflux protein; tet; confers resistance to tetracycline
    159..180     +  protein_bind   CAP binding site: CAP binding activates transcription in the presence of cAMP. E. coli catabolite activator protein
    195..225     +  promoter       lac promoter: promoter for the E. coli lac operon
    229..251     +  protein_bind   lac operator (fragment): The lac repressor binds to the lac operator to inhibit transcription in E. coli. This inhibition can be relieved by adding lactose or isopropyl-β-D-thiogalactopyranoside (IPTG). lac repressor encoded by lacI
    294..312     +  promoter       T3 promoter: promoter for bacteriophage T3 RNA polymerase
    340..566     +  promoter       RSV promoter: Rous sarcoma virus enhancer/promoter
    567..747     +  LTR            5' LTR (truncated): truncated 5' long terminal repeat (LTR) from HIV-1
    794..919     +  misc_feature   HIV-1 Ψ: packaging signal of human immunodeficiency virus type 1
    903..1266    +  CDS            HIV-1 gag (fragment): gag protein from human immunodeficiency virus 1; gag
   1412..1645    +  misc_feature   RRE: The Rev response element (RRE) of HIV-1 allows for Rev-dependent mRNA export from the nucleus to the cytoplasm.
   2022..2122    +  CDS            Rev (fragment): human immunodeficiency virus 1 (HIV-1) Rev protein; rev; enhances nuclear export of unspliced and incompletely spliced viral mRNAs
   2136..2253    +  misc_feature   cPPT/CTS: central polypurine tract and central termination sequence of HIV-1
   2281..2688    +  promoter       SFFV promoter: spleen focus-forming virus long terminal repeat (LTR) promoter
   2754..2778    +  protein_bind   attB1: mutant version of attB; recombination site for the Gateway® BP reaction BP Clonase™
   2814..2851    +  misc_feature   MCS (fragment): multiple cloning site
   2868..3770    +  CDS            Dnmt3a (fragment): DNM3A_MOUSE - Experimental evidence at protein level: Swiss-Prot protein existence level 1. Required for genome-wide de novo methylation and is essential for the establishment of DNA methylation patterns during development (PubMed:9662389, PubMed:11399089, PubMed:10555141, PubMed:11919202, PubMed:16567415, PubMed:17713477). DNA methylation is coordinated with methylation of histones (PubMed:9662389, PubMed:11399089, PubMed:10555141, PubMed:11919202, PubMed:16567415, PubMed:17713477). It modifies DNA in a non-processive manner and also methylates non-CpG sites (PubMed:9662389, PubMed:11399089,
   3855..4496    +  CDS            Dnmt3l (fragment): DNM3L_MOUSE - Experimental evidence at protein level: Swiss-Prot protein existence level 1. Catalytically inactive regulatory factor of DNA methyltransferases that can either promote or inhibit DNA methylation depending on the context (PubMed:11719692, PubMed:15318244, PubMed:15671018, PubMed:24074865). Essential for the function of DNMT3A and DNMT3B: activates DNMT3A and DNMT3B by binding to their catalytic domain (PubMed:15671018). Acts by accelerating the binding of DNA and S-adenosyl-L-methionine (AdoMet) to the methyltransferases and dissociates from the complex after DNA binding to the m
   4737..8840    +  CDS            cas9: CAS9_STRP1 - Also known as csn1 From Streptococcus pyogenes serotype M1.
   8976..9671    +  CDS            TagBFP: TagBFP is a basic (constitutively fluorescent) blue fluorescent protein published in 2008, derived from Entacmaea quadricolor. It is reported to be a very rapidly-maturing monomer with very low acid sensitivity.
   9717..9902    +  CDS            KRAB: Krüppel-associated box (KRAB) transcriptional repression domain from the human zinc finger protein ZNF10 (Margolin et al., 1994)
   9932..9956    -  protein_bind   attB2: mutant version of attB; recombination site for the Gateway® BP reaction BP Clonase™
  10101..10563   +  misc_feature   IRES: internal ribosome entry site (IRES) of the encephalomyocarditis virus (EMCV)
  10567..10965   +  CDS            BSD: blasticidin S deaminase; Aspergillus terreus BSD; confers resistance to blasticidin
  10972..11127   +  CDS            HBsAg (S) (fragment): major/small (S) envelope protein of hepatitis B virus hepatitis B surface antigen
  11442..11700   +  ncRNA          HBV PRE 1151-1410: Accession: RF02816 - Hepatitis B virus post-transcriptional regulatory element 1151-1410
  11666..12106   +  CDS            X: X_HBVD3 - Experimental evidence at protein level: Swiss-Prot protein existence level 1. Multifunctional protein that plays a role in silencing host antiviral defenses and promoting viral transcription. Does not seem to be essential for HBV infection. May be directly involved in development of cirrhosis and liver cancer (hepatocellular carcinoma). Most of cytosolic activities involve modulation of cytosolic calcium. The effect on apoptosis is controversial depending on the cell types in which the studies have been conducted. May induce apoptosis by localizing in mitochondria and causing loss of
  12128..12196   +  CDS            nef (fragment): NEF_HV1Z2 - Experimental evidence at protein level: Swiss-Prot protein existence level 1. Extracellular Nef protein targets CD4(+) T-lymphocytes for apoptosis by interacting with CXCR4 surface receptors. From Human immunodeficiency virus type 1 group M subtype D (isolate Z2/CDC-Z34) (HIV-1).
  12198..12431   +  LTR            3' LTR (ΔU3): self-inactivating 3' long terminal repeat (LTR) from HIV-1
  12503..12624   +  polyA_signal   SV40 poly(A) signal: SV40 polyadenylation signal
  12644..12748   +  promoter       SV40 promoter (fragment): SV40 early promoter
  13096..13200   +  promoter       AmpR promoter: bla
  13201..14061   +  CDS            AmpR: β-lactamase; bla; confers resistance to ampicillin, carbenicillin, and related antibiotics
  14232..14820   +  rep_origin     ori: high-copy-number ColE1/pMB1/pBR322/pUC origin of replication
  14866..3       -  CDS            TcR (fragment) (across the origin): tetracycline efflux protein; tet; confers resistance to tetracycline
