[The description below was written by a language model from this plasmid's Addgene catalogue record and pLannotate feature annotations shown in this document.]
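Description:
pLV-SFFVp-CRISPRoffv2.1-IRES-BlastR is a lentiviral transfer plasmid of about 15 kb for stable expression of the CRISPRoff v2.1 epigenetic silencer in mammalian cells. It is built on an in-house backbone, pLV-SFFV-gI-BlastR, and the insert was introduced by Gateway cloning, which accounts for the attB1 and attB2 sites flanking it. In bacteria the plasmid replicates from a high-copy ColE1/pUC-type origin and is selected with ampicillin through β-lactamase. The viral architecture is typical of third-generation, self-inactivating vectors. An RSV promoter drives a truncated HIV-1 5' LTR, followed by the Ψ packaging signal with a gag fragment, the RRE for Rev-dependent export, and the cPPT/CTS. The genome ends in a ΔU3 3' LTR and an SV40 polyadenylation signal. Short annotated fragments of TcR, mini-oriP and the lac and T3 promoters appear to be backbone remnants.

The payload is transcribed from the spleen focus-forming virus (SFFV) promoter. It is annotated as a series of Dnmt3a and Dnmt3l fragments, Streptococcus pyogenes Cas9 (catalytically dead in the CRISPRoff design, although the table simply labels it cas9), TagBFP and the ZNF10 KRAB repression domain. When directed by a separately supplied guide RNA, this fusion deposits DNA methylation and repressive chromatin marks at a target promoter, giving heritable silencing without cutting DNA. TagBFP allows expressing cells to be tracked by fluorescence. The catalogue also lists an HA tag, which is not annotated in the feature table. Downstream, an EMCV IRES links blasticidin S deaminase to the same transcript, so blasticidin selection enriches for transduced cells. A hepatitis B virus post-transcriptional regulatory element, which overlaps annotated HBsAg and X protein sequences, sits before the 3' LTR to enhance transcript expression. The associated publication concerns fluorescent transcription factor reporter cell lines used for high-content screening.
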