Addgene plasmid #207181: pLV-SFFVp-CRISPRoffv2.1-IRES-BlastR
Purpose: Lentiviral Expression Plasmid for CRISPRoff2.1 driven by SFFV Promoter
Depositing lab: David Bersten. Depositing organization: Adelaide University. Publication: dFLASH; dual FLuorescent transcription factor Activity Sensor for Histone integrated live-cell reporting and high-content screening. Allen TP, Roennfeldt AE, Reckdharajkumar M, Liu M, Quinn RJ, Russell DL, Peet DJ, Whitelaw ML, Bersten DC. bioRxiv 2023.11.21.568191 10.1101/2023.11.21.568191.
Backbone
  Vector backbone: pLV-SFFV-gI-BlastR
  Backbone manufacturer: inhouse
  Vector type: Mammalian Expression, Lentiviral, CRISPR
  Selectable markers: Blasticidin
Growth in bacteria
  Bacterial resistance: Ampicillin, 100 μg/mL
  Growth temperature: 37°C
  Growth strain: NEB Stable
  Copy number: High Copy
Gene/Insert
  Gene/Insert name: CRISPRoffv2.1
  Species: Synthetic
  Promoter: SFFVp
  Tag / fusion protein: TagBFP (C terminal on insert); HA (C terminal on insert)
  Cloning method: Gateway Cloning
  Sequencing primers: 5′ NA
Terms and licenses: Academic/Nonprofit Terms; Industry Terms: Not Available to Industry
Depositor comments: The Bersten Lab uses DH5alpha cells for transformation. Plasmid can be grown in NEB Stable but this is not required as this Lenti backbone is observed to be very stable.
How to cite: pLV-SFFVp-CRISPRoffv2.1-IRES-BlastR was a gift from David Bersten (Addgene plasmid # 207181 ; http://n2t.net/addgene:207181 ; RRID:Addgene_207181)
